>Addgene plasmid #215962 | AA435 | addgene full sequence | sequence record 431471 | Addgene NGS Result
TCGCGCGTTTCGGTGATGACGGTGAAAACCTCTGACACATGCAGCTCCCGGAGACGGTCACAGCTTGTCT
GTAAGCGGATGCCGGGAGCAGACAAGCCCGTCAGGGCGCGTCAGCGGGTGTTGGCGGGTGTCGGGGCTGG
CTTAACTATGCGGCATCAGAGCAGATTGTACTGAGAGTGCACCATATGCGGTGTGAAATACCGCACAGAT
GCGTAAGGAGAAAATACCGCATCAGGCGCCATTCGCCATTCAGGCTGCGCAACTGTTGGGAAGGGCGATC
GGTGCGGGCCTCTTCGCTATTACGCCAGCTGGCGAAAGGGGGATGTGCTGCAAGGCGATTAAGTTGGGTA
ACGCCAGGGTTTTCCCAGTCACGACGTTGTAAAACGACGGCCAGAGAATTCGAGCTCGGTACCTCGCGAA
TACATCTAGATGAAGACGTCAGAGAGGGCCTATTTCCCATGATTCCTTCATATTTGCATATACGATACAA
GGCTGTTAGAGAGATAATTAGAATTAATTTGACTGTAAACACAAAGATATTAGTACAAAATACGTGACGT
AGAAAGTAATAATTTCTTGGGTAGTTTGCAGTTTTAAAATTATGTTTTAAAATGGACTATCATATGCTTA
CCGTAACTTGAAAGTATTTCGATTTCTTGGCTTTATATATCTTGTGGAAAGGACGAAACACCGGTAATTT
CTACTCTTGTAGATACCGAAGGTCAGGAAAGTCCAACTAATTTCTACTGTCGTAGATAAAGCAGGTTGCA
CTTCATTCTTTAATTTCTACTATCGTAGATACTTTGACATGTTCCCTGAGAGCAAATTTCTACTCTAGTA
GATGCTAAGAGGGAGCAGGGTCCCCGTTTTTTGAATTCGCTAGCAAGCTTGGCGTAACTAGATCTTGAGA
CAAATGGCAGTATTCATCCACAAAGGTCTTGAAAGGAGTGGGAATTGGACACGCGTCTTCATCGGATCCC
GGGCCCGTCGACTGCAGAGGCCTGCATGCAAGCTTGGTGTAATCATGGTCATAGCTGTTTCCTGTGTGAA
ATTGTTATCCGCTCACAATTCCACACAACATACGAGCCGGAAGCATAAAGTGTAAAGCCTGGGGTGCCTA
ATGAGTGAGCTAACTCACATTAATTGCGTTGCGCTCACTGCCCGCTTTCCAGTCGGGAAACCTGTCGTGC
CAGCTGCATTAATGAATCGGCCAACGCGCGGGGAGAGGCGGTTTGCGTATTGGGCGCTCTTCCGCTTCCT
CGCTCACTGACTCGCTGCGCTCGGTCGTTCGGCTGCGGCGAGCGGTATCAGCTCACTCAAAGGCGGTAAT
ACGGTTATCCACAGAATCAGGGGATAACGCAGGAAAGAACATGTGAGCAAAAGGCCAGCAAAAGGCCAGG
AACCGTAAAAAGGCCGCGTTGCTGGCGTTTTTCCATAGGCTCCGCCCCCCTGACGAGCATCACAAAAATC
GACGCTCAAGTCAGAGGTGGCGAAACCCGACAGGACTATAAAGATACCAGGCGTTTCCCCCTGGAAGCTC
CCTCGTGCGCTCTCCTGTTCCGACCCTGCCGCTTACCGGATACCTGTCCGCCTTTCTCCCTTCGGGAAGC
GTGGCGCTTTCTCATAGCTCACGCTGTAGGTATCTCAGTTCGGTGTAGGTCGTTCGCTCCAAGCTGGGCT
GTGTGCACGAACCCCCCGTTCAGCCCGACCGCTGCGCCTTATCCGGTAACTATCGTCTTGAGTCCAACCC
GGTAAGACACGACTTATCGCCACTGGCAGCAGCCACTGGTAACAGGATTAGCAGAGCGAGGTATGTAGGC
GGTGCTACAGAGTTCTTGAAGTGGTGGCCTAACTACGGCTACACTAGAAGAACAGTATTTGGTATCTGCG
CTCTGCTGAAGCCAGTTACCTTCGGAAAAAGAGTTGGTAGCTCTTGATCCGGCAAACAAACCACCGCTGG
TAGCGGTGGTTTTTTTGTTTGCAAGCAGCAGATTACGCGCAGAAAAAAAGGATCTCAAGAAGATCCTTTG
ATCTTTTCTACGGGGTCTGACGCTCAGTGGAACGAAAACTCACGTTAAGGGATTTTGGTCATGAGATTAT
CAAAAAGGATCTTCACCTAGATCCTTTTAAATTAAAAATGAAGTTTTAAATCAAGCCCAATCTGAATAAT
GTTACAACCAATTAACCAATTCTGATTAGAAAAACTCATCGAGCATCAAATGAAACTGCAATTTATTCAT
ATCAGGATTATCAATACCATATTTTTGAAAAAGCCGTTTCTGTAATGAAGGAGAAAACTCACCGAGGCAG
TTCCATAGGATGGCAAGATCCTGGTATCGGTCTGCGATTCCGACTCGTCCAACATCAATACAACCTATTA
ATTTCCCCTCGTCAAAAATAAGGTTATCAAGTGAGAAATCACCATGAGTGACGACTGAATCCGGTGAGAA
TGGCAAAAGTTTATGCATTTCTTTCCAGACTTGTTCAACAGGCCAGCCATTACGCTCGTCATCAAAATCA
CTCGCATCAACCAAACCGTTATTCATTCGTGATTGCGCCTGAGCGAGACGAAATACGCGATCGCTGTTAA
AAGGACAATTACAAACAGGAATCGAATGCAACCGGCGCAGGAACACTGCCAGCGCATCAACAATATTTTC
ACCTGAATCAGGATATTCTTCTAATACCTGGAATGCTGTTTTTCCGGGGATCGCAGTGGTGAGTAACCAT
GCATCATCAGGAGTACGGATAAAATGCTTGATGGTCGGAAGAGGCATAAATTCCGTCAGCCAGTTTAGTC
TGACCATCTCATCTGTAACATCATTGGCAACGCTACCTTTGCCATGTTTCAGAAACAACTCTGGCGCATC
GGGCTTCCCATACAAGCGATAGATTGTCGCACCTGATTGCCCGACATTATCGCGAGCCCATTTATACCCA
TATAAATCAGCATCCATGTTGGAATTTAATCGCGGCCTCGACGTTTCCCGTTGAATATGGCTCATAACAC
CCCTTGTATTACTGTTTATGTAAGCAGACAGTTTTATTGTTCATGATGATATATTTTTATCTTGTGCAAT
GTAACATCAGAGATTTTGAGACACGGGCCAGAGCTGCA
Features (pLannotate 1.2.2; 11 found; start..end, strand, type, name):
    137..236     +  misc_feature   bom (fragment): basis of mobility region from pBR322
    242..399     -  CDS            lacZα (fragment): LacZα fragment of β-galactosidase; lacZ fragment
    444..684     +  promoter       U6 promoter: RNA polymerase III promoter for human U6 snRNA
    934..950     +  CDS            small t antigen (fragment): SV40 (simian virus 40) small t antigen
   1052..1068    -  protein_bind   lac operator: The lac repressor binds to the lac operator to inhibit transcription in E. coli. This inhibition can be relieved by adding lactose or isopropyl-β-D-thiogalactopyranoside (IPTG). lac repressor encoded by lacI
   1076..1106    -  promoter       lac promoter: promoter for the E. coli lac operon
   1121..1142    -  protein_bind   CAP binding site: CAP binding activates transcription in the presence of cAMP. E. coli catabolite activator protein
   1155..1247    -  CDS            lacI (fragment): lac repressor; lacI; The lac repressor binds to the lac operator to inhibit transcription in E. coli. This inhibition can be relieved by adding lactose or isopropyl-β-D-thiogalactopyranoside (IPTG).
   1430..2018    -  rep_origin     ori: high-copy-number ColE1/pMB1/pBR322/pUC origin of replication
   2196..3005    -  CDS            KanR: aminoglycoside phosphotransferase; aph(3')-Ia; confers resistance to kanamycin in bacteria or G418 (Geneticin®) in eukaryotes
   3112..35      +  CDS            rop (fragment) (across the origin): Rop protein, which maintains plasmids at low copy number; rop
