[The description below was written by a language model from this plasmid's Addgene catalogue record and pLannotate feature annotations shown in this document.]
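Description:
AA435 is a small (about 3.1 kb) bacterial cloning plasmid built on the pUC57-Kan backbone that serves as a "Fragmid" fragment, one module in a modular vector assembly system for building CRISPR constructs. It is not a finished delivery vector: it holds a guide-cassette module intended to be combined with other fragments into a destination vector. The record does not state the cloning method or the assembly sites. Propagation in E. coli relies on a high-copy ColE1/pUC-type origin and a kanamycin resistance gene (aminoglycoside phosphotransferase). The remaining annotated backbone elements are typical pUC remnants: lacZα, lacI and rop fragments, the lac promoter/operator with its CAP binding site, and a bom fragment. A very short match to SV40 small t antigen lies in the insert region and is most likely a chance annotation hit rather than a functional element.

The payload is a human U6 promoter (RNA polymerase III) driving a multiplexed Cas12a guide array. The insert lists four direct-repeat variants (DR_v0 to DR_v3, the first two marked for EnAs) alternating with four spacers targeting CD274, ADGRE5, CD4 and DPP4. In such arrays a single transcript is made, and the Cas12a enzyme, here enhanced Acidaminococcus sp. Cas12a (EnAsCas12a), processes it at the direct repeats into individual guide RNAs, allowing simultaneous targeting of several genes. Using variant repeats generally reduces sequence repetition within the array. The stated purpose is guide expression as a positive control against cell-surface genes, so changes in surface levels of the targeted proteins would presumably give a convenient readout of nuclease or effector activity when assessing assembled CRISPR vectors.
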