Addgene plasmid #215962: AA435
Purpose: Fragmid fragment: (guide cassette) guide expression; positive control cell surface
Depositing lab: John Doench. Depositing organization: Broad Institute. Publication: Modular vector assembly enables rapid assessment of emerging CRISPR technologies. McGee AV, Liu YV, Griffith AL, Szegletes ZM, Wen B, Kraus C, Miller NW, Steger RJ, Escude Velasco B, Bosch JA, Zirin JD, Viswanatha R, Sontheimer EJ, Goodale A, Greene MA, Green TM, Doench JG. Cell Genom. 2024 Mar 13;4(3):100519. doi: 10.1016/j.xgen.2024.100519. PubMed 38484704.
Backbone
  Vector backbone: pUC57-Kan
  Vector type: CRISPR ; Fragment
Growth in bacteria
  Bacterial resistance: Kanamycin, 50 μg/mL
  Growth temperature: 37°C
  Growth strain: DH5alpha
  Copy number: Unknown
Gene/Insert
  Gene/Insert name: U6_v1; DR_v0 [EnAs]; sgCD274_v1; DR_v1 [EnAs]; sgADGRE5_v3; DR_v2; sgCD4_v1; DR_v3; sgDPP4_v1
  gRNA/shRNA sequence: ACCGAAGGTCAGGAAAGTCCAAC; AAAGCAGGTTGCACTTCATTCTT; ACTTTGACATGTTCCCTGAGAGC; GCTAAGAGGGAGCAGGGTCCCCG
  Species: Enhanced Acidaminococcus sp.
  Cloning method: Unknown
Resource information
  A portion of this plasmid was derived from a plasmid made by: Genscript ID: U098BJXRG0-1
Terms and licenses: Academic/Nonprofit Terms; Industry Terms: Not Available to Industry
Depositor comments: Please visit https://www.biorxiv.org/content/10.1101/2023.10.25.564061v1 for bioRxiv preprint.
How to cite: AA435 was a gift from John Doench (Addgene plasmid # 215962 ; http://n2t.net/addgene:215962 ; RRID:Addgene_215962)
